>Addgene plasmid #161141 | pDONR221-SLC22A12_STOP | depositor full sequence | sequence record 312216 | Full Sequence
CTTTCCTGCGTTATCCCCTGATTCTGTGGATAACCGTATTACCGCCTTTGAGTGAGCTGATACCGCTCGC
CGCAGCCGAACGACCGAGCGCAGCGAGTCAGTGAGCGAGGAAGCGGAAGAGCGCCCAATACGCAAACCGC
CTCTCCCCGCGCGTTGGCCGATTCATTAATGCAGCTGGCACGACAGGTTTCCCGACTGGAAAGCGGGCAG
TGAGCGCAACGCAATTAATACGCGTACCGCTAGCCAGGAAGAGTTTGTAGAAACGCAAAAAGGCCATCCG
TCAGGATGGCCTTCTGCTTAGTTTGATGCCTGGCAGTTTATGGCGGGCGTCCTGCCCGCCACCCTCCGGG
CCGTTGCTTCACAACGTTCAAATCCGCTCCCGGCGGATTTGTCCTACTCAGGAGAGCGTTCACCGACAAA
CAACAGATAAAACGAAAGGCCCAGTCTTCCGACTGAGCCTTTCGTTTTATTTGATGCCTGGCAGTTCCCT
ACTCTCGCGTTAACGCTAGCATGGATGTTTTCCCAGTCACGACGTTGTAAAACGACGGCCAGTCTTAAGC
TCGGGCCCCAAATAATGATTTTATTTTGACTGATAGTGACCTGTTCGTTGCAACACATTGATGAGCAATG
CTTTTTTATAATGCCAACTTTGTACAAAAAAGCAGGCTCCACCATGGCCTTTTCCGAGCTGCTGGACCTG
GTGGGAGGACTGGGCCGGTTCCAGGTGCTGCAGACCATGGCCCTGATGGTGAGCATCATGTGGCTGTGCA
CACAGTCCATGCTGGAGAACTTTAGCGCCGCAGTGCCATCCCACAGATGTTGGGCCCCTCTGCTGGATAA
TTCTACCGCCCAGGCCAGCATCCTGGGATCTCTGAGCCCTGAGGCCCTGCTGGCAATCAGCATCCCACCT
GGACCTAACCAGAGGCCACACCAGTGCCGGCGGTTCCGGCAGCCACAGTGGCAGCTGCTGGACCCCAATG
CCACCGCCACATCCTGGTCTGAGGCAGATACCGAGCCATGCGTGGACGGATGGGTGTACGATAGGAGCAT
CTTCACCTCCACAATCGTGGCCAAGTGGAACCTGGTGTGCGACTCTCACGCCCTGAAGCCAATGGCCCAG
AGCATCTATCTGGCCGGCATCCTGGTGGGAGCAGCAGCATGCGGACCAGCAAGCGATAGGTTTGGCAGGC
GCCTGGTGCTGACCTGGTCCTACCTGCAGATGGCCGTGATGGGAACAGCAGCAGCCTTTGCCCCAGCATT
CCCCGTGTACTGTCTGTTCCGCTTTCTGCTGGCCTTCGCCGTGGCAGGCGTGATGATGAACACCGGCACA
CTGCTGATGGAGTGGACCGCAGCAAGGGCAAGGCCACTGGTCATGACCCTGAACTCTCTGGGCTTCAGCT
TTGGCCACGGACTGACCGCAGCAGTGGCATACGGCGTGCGGGACTGGACACTGCTGCAGCTGGTGGTGTC
CGTGCCCTTCTTCCTGTGCTTCCTGTATTCCTGGTGGCTGGCAGAGTCTGCCAGGTGGCTGCTGACCACA
GGCCGCCTGGACTGGGGACTGCAGGAGCTGTGGAGAGTGGCAGCCATCAATGGCAAGGGCGCCGTGCAGG
ATACCCTGACACCAGAGGTGCTGCTGAGCGCCATGAGGGAGGAGCTGTCCATGGGACAGCCACCAGCATC
TCTGGGCACCCTGCTGAGAATGCCTGGCCTGCGGTTCAGAACCTGCATCAGCACCCTGTGCTGGTTCGCC
TTTGGCTTCACATTCTTTGGACTGGCCCTGGACCTGCAGGCCCTGGGATCTAACATCTTTCTGCTGCAGA
TGTTCATCGGCGTGGTGGATATCCCAGCAAAGATGGGCGCCCTGCTGCTGCTGTCCCACCTGGGCCGGAG
ACCTACCCTGGCAGCATCTCTGCTGCTGGCAGGACTGTGCATCCTGGCAAATACACTGGTGCCACACGAG
ATGGGCGCCCTGAGGAGCGCCCTGGCCGTGCTGGGACTGGGAGGAGTGGGCGCCGCCTTTACCTGTATCA
CAATCTACAGCTCCGAGCTGTTCCCTACCGTGCTGAGGATGACAGCAGTGGGACTGGGCCAGATGGCAGC
AAGGGGAGGAGCAATCCTGGGACCACTGGTGCGCCTGCTGGGCGTGCACGGCCCATGGCTGCCCCTGCTG
GTGTATGGCACCGTGCCTGTGCTGTCTGGACTGGCCGCCCTGCTGCTGCCAGAGACCCAGAGCCTGCCTC
TGCCAGACACAATCCAGGATGTGCAGAACCAGGCCGTGAAGAAGGCCACCCACGGCACACTGGGCAATTC
CGTGCTGAAGTCTACCCAGTTCTAAGACCCAGCTTTCTTGTACAAAGTTGGCATTATAAGAAAGCATTGC
TTATCAATTTGTTGCAACGAACAGGTCACTATCAGTCAAAATAAAATCATTATTTGCCATCCAGCTGATA
TCCCCTATAGTGAGTCGTATTACATGGTCATAGCTGTTTCCTGGCAGCTCTGGCCCGTGTCTCAAAATCT
CTGATGTTACATTGCACAAGATAAAATAATATCATCATGAACAATAAAACTGTCTGCTTACATAAACAGT
AATACAAGGGGTGTTATGAGCCATATTCAACGGGAAACGTCGAGGCCGCGATTAAATTCCAACATGGATG
CTGATTTATATGGGTATAAATGGGCTCGCGATAATGTCGGGCAATCAGGTGCGACAATCTATCGCTTGTA
TGGGAAGCCCGATGCGCCAGAGTTGTTTCTGAAACATGGCAAAGGTAGCGTTGCCAATGATGTTACAGAT
GAGATGGTCAGACTAAACTGGCTGACGGAATTTATGCCTCTTCCGACCATCAAGCATTTTATCCGTACTC
CTGATGATGCATGGTTACTCACCACTGCGATCCCCGGAAAAACAGCATTCCAGGTATTAGAAGAATATCC
TGATTCAGGTGAAAATATTGTTGATGCGCTGGCAGTGTTCCTGCGCCGGTTGCATTCGATTCCTGTTTGT
AATTGTCCTTTTAACAGCGATCGCGTATTTCGTCTCGCTCAGGCGCAATCACGAATGAATAACGGTTTGG
TTGATGCGAGTGATTTTGATGACGAGCGTAATGGCTGGCCTGTTGAACAAGTCTGGAAAGAAATGCATAA
ACTTTTGCCATTCTCACCGGATTCAGTCGTCACTCATGGTGATTTCTCACTTGATAACCTTATTTTTGAC
GAGGGGAAATTAATAGGTTGTATTGATGTTGGACGAGTCGGAATCGCAGACCGATACCAGGATCTTGCCA
TCCTATGGAACTGCCTCGGTGAGTTTTCTCCTTCATTACAGAAACGGCTTTTTCAAAAATATGGTATTGA
TAATCCTGATATGAATAAATTGCAGTTTCATTTGATGCTCGATGAGTTTTTCTAATCAGAATTGGTTAAT
TGGTTGTAACACTGGCAGAGCATTACGCTGACTTGACGGGACGGCGCAAGCTCATGACCAAAATCCCTTA
ACGTGAGTTACGCGTCGTTCCACTGAGCGTCAGACCCCGTAGAAAAGATCAAAGGATCTTCTTGAGATCC
TTTTTTTCTGCGCGTAATCTGCTGCTTGCAAACAAAAAAACCACCGCTACCAGCGGTGGTTTGTTTGCCG
GATCAAGAGCTACCAACTCTTTTTCCGAAGGTAACTGGCTTCAGCAGAGCGCAGATACCAAATACTGTTC
TTCTAGTGTAGCCGTAGTTAGGCCACCACTTCAAGAACTCTGTAGCACCGCCTACATACCTCGCTCTGCT
AATCCTGTTACCAGTGGCTGCTGCCAGTGGCGATAAGTCGTGTCTTACCGGGTTGGACTCAAGACGATAG
TTACCGGATAAGGCGCAGCGGTCGGGCTGAACGGGGGGTTCGTGCACACAGCCCAGCTTGGAGCGAACGA
CCTACACCGAACTGAGATACCTACAGCGTGAGCTATGAGAAAGCGCCACGCTTCCCGAAGGGAGAAAGGC
GGACAGGTATCCGGTAAGCGGCAGGGTCGGAACAGGAGAGCGCACGAGGGAGCTTCCAGGGGGAAACGCC
TGGTATCTTTATAGTCCTGTCGGGTTTCGCCACCTCTGACTTGAGCGTCGATTTTTGTGATGCTCGTCAG
GGGGGCGGAGCCTATGGAAAAACGCCAGCAACGCGGCCTTTTTACGGTTCCTGGCCTTTTGCTGGCCTTT
TGCTCACATGTT
Features (pLannotate 1.2.2; 10 found; start..end, strand, type, name):
    121..213     +  CDS            lacI (fragment): lac repressor; lacI; The lac repressor binds to the lac operator to inhibit transcription in E. coli. This inhibition can be relieved by adding lactose or isopropyl-β-D-thiogalactopyranoside (IPTG).
    268..295     -  terminator     rrnB T2 terminator: transcription terminator T2 from the E. coli rrnB gene
    427..470     +  terminator     rrnB T1 terminator: Escherichia coli rrnB; transcription terminator T1 from the E. coli rrnB gene
    517..553     -  CDS            lacZα (fragment): LacZα fragment of β-galactosidase; lacZ fragment
    569..668     +  protein_bind   attL1: mutant version of attL; recombination site for the Gateway® LR reaction LR Clonase™
    674..2332    +  CDS            SLC22A12: S22AC_HUMAN - Also known as OATL4, URAT1. Experimental evidence at protein level: Swiss-Prot protein existence level 1. Major urate transporter involved in renal reabsorption of urate and helps to maintain blood levels of uric acid (PubMed:12024214, PubMed:22194875). Translocates urate over the apical membrane of proximal tubular cells in exchange for organic anions or chloride ions (PubMed:12024214, PubMed:22194875). From Homo sapiens (Human).
   2337..2436    -  protein_bind   attL2: mutant version of attL; recombination site for the Gateway® LR reaction LR Clonase™
   2454..2472    -  promoter       T7 promoter: promoter for bacteriophage T7 RNA polymerase
   2606..3415    +  CDS            KanR: aminoglycoside phosphotransferase; aph(3')-Ia; confers resistance to kanamycin in bacteria or G418 (Geneticin®) in eukaryotes
   3562..4150    +  rep_origin     ori: high-copy-number ColE1/pMB1/pBR322/pUC origin of replication
