>Addgene plasmid #161141 | pDONR221-SLC22A12_STOP | addgene full sequence | sequence record 334671 | Addgene NGS Result
CAAATAATGATTTTATTTTGACTGATAGTGACCTGTTCGTTGCAACACATTGATGAGCAATGCTTTTTTA
TAATGCCAACTTTGTACAAAAAAGCAGGCTCCACCATGGCCTTTTCCGAGCTGCTGGACCTGGTGGGAGG
ACTGGGCCGGTTCCAGGTGCTGCAGACCATGGCCCTGATGGTGAGCATCATGTGGCTGTGCACACAGTCC
ATGCTGGAGAACTTTAGCGCCGCAGTGCCATCCCACAGATGTTGGGCCCCTCTGCTGGATAATTCTACCG
CCCAGGCCAGCATCCTGGGATCTCTGAGCCCTGAGGCCCTGCTGGCAATCAGCATCCCACCTGGACCTAA
CCAGAGGCCACACCAGTGCCGGCGGTTCCGGCAGCCACAGTGGCAGCTGCTGGACCCCAATGCCACCGCC
ACATCCTGGTCTGAGGCAGATACCGAGCCATGCGTGGACGGATGGGTGTACGATAGGAGCATCTTCACCT
CCACAATCGTGGCCAAGTGGAACCTGGTGTGCGACTCTCACGCCCTGAAGCCAATGGCCCAGAGCATCTA
TCTGGCCGGCATCCTGGTGGGAGCAGCAGCATGCGGACCAGCAAGCGATAGGTTTGGCAGGCGCCTGGTG
CTGACCTGGTCCTACCTGCAGATGGCCGTGATGGGAACAGCAGCAGCCTTTGCCCCAGCATTCCCCGTGT
ACTGTCTGTTCCGCTTTCTGCTGGCCTTCGCCGTGGCAGGCGTGATGATGAACACCGGCACACTGCTGAT
GGAGTGGACCGCAGCAAGGGCAAGGCCACTGGTCATGACCCTGAACTCTCTGGGCTTCAGCTTTGGCCAC
GGACTGACCGCAGCAGTGGCATACGGCGTGCGGGACTGGACACTGCTGCAGCTGGTGGTGTCCGTGCCCT
TCTTCCTGTGCTTCCTGTATTCCTGGTGGCTGGCAGAGTCTGCCAGGTGGCTGCTGACCACAGGCCGCCT
GGACTGGGGACTGCAGGAGCTGTGGAGAGTGGCAGCCATCAATGGCAAGGGCGCCGTGCAGGATACCCTG
ACACCAGAGGTGCTGCTGAGCGCCATGAGGGAGGAGCTGTCCATGGGACAGCCACCAGCATCTCTGGGCA
CCCTGCTGAGAATGCCTGGCCTGCGGTTCAGAACCTGCATCAGCACCCTGTGCTGGTTCGCCTTTGGCTT
CACATTCTTTGGACTGGCCCTGGACCTGCAGGCCCTGGGATCTAACATCTTTCTGCTGCAGATGTTCATC
GGCGTGGTGGATATCCCAGCAAAGATGGGCGCCCTGCTGCTGCTGTCCCACCTGGGCCGGAGACCTACCC
TGGCAGCATCTCTGCTGCTGGCAGGACTGTGCATCCTGGCAAATACACTGGTGCCACACGAGATGGGCGC
CCTGAGGAGCGCCCTGGCCGTGCTGGGACTGGGAGGAGTGGGCGCCGCCTTTACCTGTATCACAATCTAC
AGCTCCGAGCTGTTCCCTACCGTGCTGAGGATGACAGCAGTGGGACTGGGCCAGATGGCAGCAAGGGGAG
GAGCAATCCTGGGACCACTGGTGCGCCTGCTGGGCGTGCACGGCCCATGGCTGCCCCTGCTGGTGTATGG
CACCGTGCCTGTGCTGTCTGGACTGGCCGCCCTGCTGCTGCCAGAGACCCAGAGCCTGCCTCTGCCAGAC
ACAATCCAGGATGTGCAGAACCAGGCCGTGAAGAAGGCCACCCACGGCACACTGGGCAATTCCGTGCTGA
AGTCTACCCAGTTCTAAGACCCAGCTTTCTTGTACAAAGTTGGCATTATAAGAAAGCATTGCTTATCAAT
TTGTTGCAACGAACAGGTCACTATCAGTCAAAATAAAATCATTATTTGCCATCCAGCTGATATCCCCTAT
AGTGAGTCGTATTACATGGTCATAGCTGTTTCCTGGCAGCTCTGGCCCGTGTCTCAAAATCTCTGATGTT
ACATTGCACAAGATAAAAATATATCATCATGAACAATAAAACTGTCTGCTTACATAAACAGTAATACAAG
GGGTGTTATGAGCCATATTCAACGGGAAACGTCGAGGCCGCGATTAAATTCCAACATGGATGCTGATTTA
TATGGGTATAAATGGGCTCGCGATAATGTCGGGCAATCAGGTGCGACAATCTATCGCTTGTATGGGAAGC
CCGATGCGCCAGAGTTGTTTCTGAAACATGGCAAAGGTAGCGTTGCCAATGATGTTACAGATGAGATGGT
CAGACTAAACTGGCTGACGGAATTTATGCCTCTTCCGACCATCAAGCATTTTATCCGTACTCCTGATGAT
GCATGGTTACTCACCACTGCGATCCCCGGAAAAACAGCATTCCAGGTATTAGAAGAATATCCTGATTCAG
GTGAAAATATTGTTGATGCGCTGGCAGTGTTCCTGCGCCGGTTGCATTCGATTCCTGTTTGTAATTGTCC
TTTTAACAGCGATCGCGTATTTCGTCTCGCTCAGGCGCAATCACGAATGAATAACGGTTTGGTTGATGCG
AGTGATTTTGATGACGAGCGTAATGGCTGGCCTGTTGAACAAGTCTGGAAAGAAATGCATAAACTTTTGC
CATTCTCACCGGATTCAGTCGTCACTCATGGTGATTTCTCACTTGATAACCTTATTTTTGACGAGGGGAA
ATTAATAGGTTGTATTGATGTTGGACGAGTCGGAATCGCAGACCGATACCAGGATCTTGCCATCCTATGG
AACTGCCTCGGTGAGTTTTCTCCTTCATTACAGAAACGGCTTTTTCAAAAATATGGTATTGATAATCCTG
ATATGAATAAATTGCAGTTTCATTTGATGCTCGATGAGTTTTTCTAATCAGAATTGGTTAATTGGTTGTA
ACACTGGCAGAGCATTACGCTGACTTGACGGGACGGCGCAAGCTCATGACCAAAATCCCTTAACGTGAGT
TACGCGTCGTTCCACTGAGCGTCAGACCCCGTAGAAAAGATCAAAGGATCTTCTTGAGATCCTTTTTTTC
TGCGCGTAATCTGCTGCTTGCAAACAAAAAAACCACCGCTACCAGCGGTGGTTTGTTTGCCGGATCAAGA
GCTACCAACTCTTTTTCCGAAGGTAACTGGCTTCAGCAGAGCGCAGATACCAAATACTGTTCTTCTAGTG
TAGCCGTAGTTAGGCCACCACTTCAAGAACTCTGTAGCACCGCCTACATACCTCGCTCTGCTAATCCTGT
TACCAGTGGCTGCTGCCAGTGGCGATAAGTCGTGTCTTACCGGGTTGGACTCAAGACGATAGTTACCGGA
TAAGGCGCAGCGGTCGGGCTGAACGGGGGGTTCGTGCACACAGCCCAGCTTGGAGCGAACGACCTACACC
GAACTGAGATACCTACAGCGTGAGCTATGAGAAAGCGCCACGCTTCCCGAAGGGAGAAAGGCGGACAGGT
ATCCGGTAAGCGGCAGGGTCGGAACAGGAGAGCGCACGAGGGAGCTTCCAGGGGGAAACGCCTGGTATCT
TTATAGTCCTGTCGGGTTTCGCCACCTCTGACTTGAGCGTCGATTTTTGTGATGCTCGTCAGGGGGGCGG
AGCCTATGGAAAAACGCCAGCAACGCGGCCTTTTTACGGTTCCTGGCCTTTTGCTGGCCTTTTGCTCACA
TGTTCTTTCCTGCGTTATCCCCTGATTCTGTGGATAACCGTATTACCGCCTTTGAGTGAGCTGATACCGC
TCGCCGCAGCCGAACGACCGAGCGCAGCGAGTCAGTGAGCGAGGAAGCGGAAGAGCGCCCAATACGCAAA
CCGCCTCTCCCCGCGCGTTGGCCGATTCATTAATGCAGCTGGCACGACAGGTTTCCCGACTGGAAAGCGG
GCAGTGAGCGCAACGCAATTAATACGCGTACCGCTAGCCAGGAAGAGTTTGTAGAAACGCAAAAAGGCCA
TCCGTCAGGATGGCCTTCTGCTTAGTTTGATGCCTGGCAGTTTATGGCGGGCGTCCTGCCCGCCACCCTC
CGGGCCGTTGCTTCACAACGTTCAAATCCGCTCCCGGCGGATTTGTCCTACTCAGGAGAGCGTTCACCGA
CAAACAACAGATAAAACGAAAGGCCCAGTCTTCCGACTGAGCCTTTCGTTTTATTTGATGCCTGGCAGTT
CCCTACTCTCGCGTTAACGCTAGCATGGATGTTTTCCCAGTCACGACGTTGTAAAACGACGGCCAGTCTT
AAGCTCGGGCCC
Features (pLannotate 1.2.2; 10 found; start..end, strand, type, name):
      1..100     +  protein_bind   attL1: mutant version of attL; recombination site for the Gateway® LR reaction LR Clonase™
    106..1764    +  CDS            SLC22A12: S22AC_HUMAN - Also known as OATL4, URAT1. Experimental evidence at protein level: Swiss-Prot protein existence level 1. Major urate transporter involved in renal reabsorption of urate and helps to maintain blood levels of uric acid (PubMed:12024214, PubMed:22194875). Translocates urate over the apical membrane of proximal tubular cells in exchange for organic anions or chloride ions (PubMed:12024214, PubMed:22194875). From Homo sapiens (Human).
   1769..1868    -  protein_bind   attL2: mutant version of attL; recombination site for the Gateway® LR reaction LR Clonase™
   1886..1904    -  promoter       T7 promoter: promoter for bacteriophage T7 RNA polymerase
   2038..2847    +  CDS            KanR: aminoglycoside phosphotransferase; aph(3')-Ia; confers resistance to kanamycin in bacteria or G418 (Geneticin®) in eukaryotes
   2994..3582    +  rep_origin     ori: high-copy-number ColE1/pMB1/pBR322/pUC origin of replication
   3765..3857    +  CDS            lacI (fragment): lac repressor; lacI; The lac repressor binds to the lac operator to inhibit transcription in E. coli. This inhibition can be relieved by adding lactose or isopropyl-β-D-thiogalactopyranoside (IPTG).
   3912..3939    -  terminator     rrnB T2 terminator: transcription terminator T2 from the E. coli rrnB gene
   4071..4114    +  terminator     rrnB T1 terminator: Escherichia coli rrnB; transcription terminator T1 from the E. coli rrnB gene
   4161..4197    -  CDS            lacZα (fragment): LacZα fragment of β-galactosidase; lacZ fragment
