[The description below was written by a language model from this plasmid's Addgene catalogue record and pLannotate feature annotations shown in this document.]
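Description:
pDONR221-SLC22A12_STOP is a Gateway entry clone built on the pDONR221 backbone and carrying a codon-optimized open reading frame for human SLC22A12 (also known as URAT1, RST or OAT4L). This gene encodes the major renal urate transporter, which reabsorbs urate across the apical membrane of proximal tubule cells in exchange for organic anions or chloride. The plasmid is about 4.2 kb. It is maintained in E. coli at high copy through a ColE1/pUC-type origin and selected with kanamycin via an aminoglycoside phosphotransferase (KanR) gene. The depositor's sequence and the repository's sequencing result are the same length and show the same ten features in the same order, differing only in where numbering starts.

The roughly 1.66 kb ORF sits between attL1 and attL2 sites, so an LR Clonase reaction can transfer it directionally into any attR-containing destination vector. Although the catalogue lists the vector type as mammalian expression, the feature table shows no eukaryotic promoter or polyadenylation signal upstream or downstream of the insert. Expression therefore depends on the destination vector chosen. The rrnB T1 and T2 terminators lie upstream of attL1 and insulate the insert from read-through transcription from the backbone. A T7 promoter lies just beyond attL2, pointing back toward the insert. The short lacI and lacZα fragments are backbone remnants with no evident function.

This version retains a stop codon at the end of the ORF, making it suited to untagged or N-terminally tagged expression. A sister clone without the stop codon exists for C-terminal fusions. The plasmid belongs to a consortium collection of solute carrier transporter clones intended for subcloning into custom expression vectors.
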