Addgene plasmid #161141: pDONR221-SLC22A12_STOP
Purpose: Gateway entry clone with codon-optimized ORF sequence for subcloning into custom expression vectors. Contains a STOP codon at the end of the codon-optimized ORF sequence.
Depositing lab: RESOLUTE Consortium & Giulio Superti-Furga. Depositing organization: CeMM Research Center for Molecular Medicine. Publication: The RESOLUTE consortium: unlocking SLC transporters for drug discovery. Superti-Furga G, Lackner D, Wiedmer T, Ingles-Prieto A, Barbosa B, Girardi E, Goldmann U, Gurtl B, Klavins K, Klimek C, Lindinger S, Lineiro-Retes E, Muller AC, Onstein S, Redinger G, Reil D, Sedlyarov V, Wolf G, Crawford M, Everley R, ... Steppan CM. Nat Rev Drug Discov. 2020 Jul;19(7):429-430. doi: 10.1038/d41573-020-00056-6. PubMed 32265506.
Backbone
  Vector backbone: pDONR221
  Backbone manufacturer: ThermoFisher Scientific
  Backbone size w/o insert (bp): 2550
  Vector type: Mammalian Expression
Growth in bacteria
  Bacterial resistance: Kanamycin, 50 μg/mL
  Growth temperature: 37°C
  Growth strain: NEB Stable
  Copy number: High Copy
Gene/Insert
  Gene/Insert name: SLC22A12 (alt name: OAT4L, RST, URAT1)
  Species: H. sapiens (human)
  Insert size (bp): 1662
  Entrez Gene: SLC22A12 (a.k.a. RST, OAT4L, URAT1)
  Cloning method: Gateway Cloning
  Sequencing primers: 5′ M13-fwd; 3′ M13-rev
Terms and licenses: Academic/Nonprofit Terms; Industry Terms
Depositor comments: This plasmid contains a STOP codon at the end of the codon-optimized ORF. For the version of this plasmid that does not contain a STOP codon, please see Addgene plasmid 131975 For more information on the full Resolute plasmid collection, please see www.addgene.org/depositor-collections/re-solute/. Please provide your feedback on this plasmid to the RESOLUTE consortium by filling out their RESOLUTE repository feedback form: https://forms.office.com/Pages/ResponsePage.aspx?id=0e05yklzmkS7rjFGQL4N7z4feCLQvEJAmVcOCM_u885UN1JJRko0Ukg4TVQwNTZLOUxPQVJWT1NHUCQlQCN0PWcu
How to cite: pDONR221-SLC22A12_STOP was a gift from RESOLUTE Consortium & Giulio Superti-Furga (Addgene plasmid # 161141 ; http://n2t.net/addgene:161141 ; RRID:Addgene_161141)
