>Addgene plasmid #161141 | pDONR221-SLC22A12_STOP | depositor partial sequence | sequence record 312217 | Codon-optimized ORF of SLC22A12
ATGGCCTTTTCCGAGCTGCTGGACCTGGTGGGAGGACTGGGCCGGTTCCAGGTGCTGCAGACCATGGCCC
TGATGGTGAGCATCATGTGGCTGTGCACACAGTCCATGCTGGAGAACTTTAGCGCCGCAGTGCCATCCCA
CAGATGTTGGGCCCCTCTGCTGGATAATTCTACCGCCCAGGCCAGCATCCTGGGATCTCTGAGCCCTGAG
GCCCTGCTGGCAATCAGCATCCCACCTGGACCTAACCAGAGGCCACACCAGTGCCGGCGGTTCCGGCAGC
CACAGTGGCAGCTGCTGGACCCCAATGCCACCGCCACATCCTGGTCTGAGGCAGATACCGAGCCATGCGT
GGACGGATGGGTGTACGATAGGAGCATCTTCACCTCCACAATCGTGGCCAAGTGGAACCTGGTGTGCGAC
TCTCACGCCCTGAAGCCAATGGCCCAGAGCATCTATCTGGCCGGCATCCTGGTGGGAGCAGCAGCATGCG
GACCAGCAAGCGATAGGTTTGGCAGGCGCCTGGTGCTGACCTGGTCCTACCTGCAGATGGCCGTGATGGG
AACAGCAGCAGCCTTTGCCCCAGCATTCCCCGTGTACTGTCTGTTCCGCTTTCTGCTGGCCTTCGCCGTG
GCAGGCGTGATGATGAACACCGGCACACTGCTGATGGAGTGGACCGCAGCAAGGGCAAGGCCACTGGTCA
TGACCCTGAACTCTCTGGGCTTCAGCTTTGGCCACGGACTGACCGCAGCAGTGGCATACGGCGTGCGGGA
CTGGACACTGCTGCAGCTGGTGGTGTCCGTGCCCTTCTTCCTGTGCTTCCTGTATTCCTGGTGGCTGGCA
GAGTCTGCCAGGTGGCTGCTGACCACAGGCCGCCTGGACTGGGGACTGCAGGAGCTGTGGAGAGTGGCAG
CCATCAATGGCAAGGGCGCCGTGCAGGATACCCTGACACCAGAGGTGCTGCTGAGCGCCATGAGGGAGGA
GCTGTCCATGGGACAGCCACCAGCATCTCTGGGCACCCTGCTGAGAATGCCTGGCCTGCGGTTCAGAACC
TGCATCAGCACCCTGTGCTGGTTCGCCTTTGGCTTCACATTCTTTGGACTGGCCCTGGACCTGCAGGCCC
TGGGATCTAACATCTTTCTGCTGCAGATGTTCATCGGCGTGGTGGATATCCCAGCAAAGATGGGCGCCCT
GCTGCTGCTGTCCCACCTGGGCCGGAGACCTACCCTGGCAGCATCTCTGCTGCTGGCAGGACTGTGCATC
CTGGCAAATACACTGGTGCCACACGAGATGGGCGCCCTGAGGAGCGCCCTGGCCGTGCTGGGACTGGGAG
GAGTGGGCGCCGCCTTTACCTGTATCACAATCTACAGCTCCGAGCTGTTCCCTACCGTGCTGAGGATGAC
AGCAGTGGGACTGGGCCAGATGGCAGCAAGGGGAGGAGCAATCCTGGGACCACTGGTGCGCCTGCTGGGC
GTGCACGGCCCATGGCTGCCCCTGCTGGTGTATGGCACCGTGCCTGTGCTGTCTGGACTGGCCGCCCTGC
TGCTGCCAGAGACCCAGAGCCTGCCTCTGCCAGACACAATCCAGGATGTGCAGAACCAGGCCGTGAAGAA
GGCCACCCACGGCACACTGGGCAATTCCGTGCTGAAGTCTACCCAGTTCTAA
